>Addgene plasmid #148785 | pnEA-NpM-HsNot4_275-575-del377-402-GB1His6_AG | depositor full sequence | sequence record 291233 | Full Sequence
TTCTTGAAGACGAAAGGGCCTCGTGATACGCCTATTTTTATAGGTTAATGTCATGATAATAATGGTTTCT
TAGACGTCAGGTGGCACTTTTCGGGGAAATGTGCGCGGAACCCCTATTTGTTTATTTTTCTAAATACATT
CAAATATGTATCCGCTCATGAGACAATAACCCTGATAAATGCTTCAATAATATTGAAAAAGGAAGAGTAT
GAGTATTCAACATTTCCGTGTCGCCCTTATTCCCTTTTTTGCGGCATTTTGCCTTCCTGTTTTTGCTCAC
CCAGAAACGCTGGTGAAAGTAAAAGATGCTGAAGATCAGTTGGGTGCACGAGTGGGTTACATCGAACTGG
ATCTCAACAGCGGTAAGATCCTTGAGAGTTTTCGCCCCGAAGAACGTTTTCCAATGATGAGCACTTTTAA
AGTTCTGCTATGTGGCGCGGTATTATCCCGTGTTGACGCCGGGCAAGAGCAACTCGGTCGCCGCATACAC
TATTCTCAGAATGACTTGGTTGAGTACTCACCAGTCACAGAAAAGCATCTTACGGATGGCATGACAGTAA
GAGAATTATGCAGTGCTGCCATAACCATGAGTGATAACACTGCGGCCAACTTACTTCTGACAACGATCGG
AGGACCGAAGGAGCTAACCGCTTTTTTGCACAACATGGGGGATCATGTAACTCGCCTTGATCGTTGGGAA
CCGGAGCTGAATGAAGCCATACCAAACGACGAGCGTGACACCACGATGCCTGCAGCAATGGCAACAACGT
TGCGCAAACTATTAACTGGCGAACTACTTACTCTAGCTTCCCGGCAACAATTAATAGACTGGATGGAGGC
GGATAAAGTTGCAGGACCACTTCTGCGCTCGGCCCTTCCGGCTGGCTGGTTTATTGCTGATAAATCTGGA
GCCGGTGAGCGTGGGTCTCGCGGTATCATTGCAGCACTGGGGCCAGATGGTAAGCCCTCCCGTATCGTAG
TTATCTACACGACGGGGAGTCAGGCAACTATGGATGAACGAAATAGACAGATCGCTGAGATAGGTGCCTC
ACTGATTAAGCATTGGTAACTGTCAGACCAAGTTTACTCATATATACTTTAGATTGATTTAAAACTTCAT
TTTTAATTTAAAAGGATCTAGGTGAAGATCCTTTTTGATAATCTCATGACCAAAATCCCTTAACGTGAGT
TTTCGTTCCACTGAGCGTCAGACCCCGTAGAAAAGATCAAAGGATCTTCTTGAGATCCTTTTTTTCTGCG
CGTAATCTGCTGCTTGCAAACAAAAAAACCACCGCTACCAGCGGTGGTTTGTTTGCCGGATCAAGAGCTA
CCAACTCTTTTTCCGAAGGTAACTGGCTTCAGCAGAGCGCAGATACCAAATACTGTCCTTCTAGTGTAGC
CGTAGTTAGGCCACCACTTCAAGAACTCTGTAGCACCGCCTACATACCTCGCTCTGCTAATCCTGTTACC
AGTGGCTGCTGCCAGTGGCGATAAGTCGTGTCTTACCGGGTTGGACTCAAGACGATAGTTACCGGATAAG
GCGCAGCGGTCGGGCTGAACGGGGGGTTCGTGCACACAGCCCAGCTTGGAGCGAACGACCTACACCGAAC
TGAGATACCTACAGCGTGAGCTATGAGAAAGCGCCACGCTTCCCGAAGGGAGAAAGGCGGACAGGTATCC
GGTAAGCGGCAGGGTCGGAACAGGAGAGCGCACGAGGGAGCTTCCAGGGGGAAACGCCTGGTATCTTTAT
AGTCCTGTCGGGTTTCGCCACCTCTGACTTGAGCGTCGATTTTTGTGATGCTCGTCAGGGGGGCGGAGCC
TATGGAAAAACGCCAGCAACGCGGCCTTTTTACGGTTCCTGGCCTTTTGCTGGCCTTTTGCTCACATGTT
CTTTCCTGCGTTATCCCCTGATTCTGTGGATAACCGTATTACCGCCTTTGAGTGAGCTGATACCGCTCGC
CGCAGCCGAACGACCGAGCGCAGCGAGTCAGTGAGCGAGGAAGCGGAAGAGCGCCTGATGCGGTATTTTC
TCCTTACGCATCTGTGCGGTATTTCACACCGCATATATGGTGCACTCTCAGTACAATCTGCTCTGATGCC
GCATAGTTAAGCCAGTATACACTCCGCTATCGCTACGTGACTGGGTCATGGCTGCGCCCCGACACCCGCC
AACACCCGCTGACGCGCCCTGACGGGCTTGTCTGCTCCCGGCATCCGCTTACAGACAAGCTGTGACCGTC
TCCGGGAGCTGCATGTGTCAGAGGTTTTCACCGTCATCACCGAAACGCGCGAGGCAGCTGCGGTAAAGCT
CATCAGCGTGGTCGTGAAGCGATTCACAGATGTCTGCCTGTTCATCCGCGTCCAGCTCGTTGAGTTTCTC
CAGAAGCGTTAATGTCTGGCTTCTGATAAAGCGGGCCATGTTAAGGGCGGTTTTTTCCTGTTTGGTCACT
GATGCCTCCGTGTAAGGGGGATTTCTGTTCATGGGGGTAATGATACCGATGAAACGAGAGAGGATGCTCA
CGATACGGGTTACTGATGATGAACATGCCCGGTTACTGGAACGTTGTGAGGGTAAACAACTGGCGGTATG
GATGCGGCGGGACCAGAGAAAAATCACTCAGGGTCAATGCCAGCGCTTCGTTAATACAGATGTAGGTGTT
CCACAGGGTAGCCAGCAGCATCCTGCGATGCAGATCCGGAACATAATGGTGCAGGGCGCTGACTTCCGCG
TTTCCAGACTTTACGAAACACGGAAACCGAAGACCATTCATGTTGTTGCTCAGGTCGCAGACGTTTTGCA
GCAGCAGTCGCTTCACGTTCGCTCGCGTATCGGTGATTCATTCTGCTAACCAGTAAGGCAACCCCGCCAG
CCTAGCCGGGTCCTCAACGACAGGAGCACGATCATGCGCACCCGTGGCCAGGACCCAACGCTGCCCGAGA
TGCGCCGCGTGCGGCTGCTGGAGATGGCGGACGCGATGGATATGTTCTGCCAAGGGTTGGTTTGCGCATT
CACAGTTCTCCGCAAGAATTGATTGGCTCCAATTCTTGGAGTGGTGAATCCGTTAGCGAGGTGCCGCCGG
CTTCCATTCAGGTCGAGGTGGCCCGGCTCCATGCACCGCGACGCAACGCGGGGAGGCAGACAAGGTATAG
GGCGGCGCCTACAATCCATGCCAACCCGTTCCATGTGCTCGCCGAGGCGGCATAAATCGCCGTGACGATC
AGCGGTCCAGTGATCGAAGTTAGGCTGGTAAGAGCCGCGAGCGATCCTTGAAGCTGTCCCTGATGGTCGT
CATCTACCTGCCTGGACAGCATGGCCTGCAACGCGGGCATCCCGATGCCGCCGGAAGCGAGAAGAATCAT
AATGGGGAAGGCCATCCAGCCTCGCGTCGCGAACGCCAGCAAGACGTAGCCCAGCGCGTCGGCCGCCATG
CCGGCGATAATGGCCTGCTTCTCGCCGAAACGTTTGGTGGCGGGACCAGTGACGAAGGCTTGAGCGAGGG
CGTGCAAGATTCCGAATACCGCAAGCGACAGGCCGATCATCGTCGCGCTCCAGCGAAAGCGGTCCTCGCC
GAAAATGACCCAGAGCGCTGCCGGCACCTGTCCTACGAGTTGCATGATAAAGAAGACAGTCATAAGTGCG
GCGACGATAGTCATGCCCCGCGCCCACCGGAAGGAGCTGACTGGGTTGAAGGCTCTCAAGGGCATCGGTC
GAGATCCCGGTGCCTAATGAGTGAGCTAACTTACATTAATTGCGTTGCGCTCACTGCCCGCTTTCCAGTC
GGGAAACCTGTCGTGCCAGCTGCATTAATGAATCGGCCAACGCGCGGGGAGAGGCGGTTTGCGTATTGGG
CGCCAGGGTGGTTTTTCTTTTCACCAGTGAGACGGGCAACAGCTGATTGCCCTTCACCGCCTGGCCCTGA
GAGAGTTGCAGCAAGCGGTCCACGCTGGTTTGCCCCAGCAGGCGAAAATCCTGTTTGATGGTGGTTAACG
GCGGGATATAACATGAGCTGTCTTCGGTATCGTCGTATCCCACTACCGAGATATCCGCACCAACGCGCAG
CCCGGACTCGGTAATGGCGCGCATTGCGCCCAGCGCCATCTGATCGTTGGCAACCAGCATCGCAGTGGGA
ACGATGCCCTCATTCAGCATTTGCATGGTTTGTTGAAAACCGGACATGGCACTCCAGTCGCCTTCCCGTT
CCGCTATCGGCTGAATTTGATTGCGAGTGAGATATTTATGCCAGCCAGCCAGACGCAGACGCGCCGAGAC
AGAACTTAATGGGCCCGCTAACAGCGCGATTTGCTGGTGACCCAATGCGACCAGATGCTCCACGCCCAGT
CGCGTACCGTCTTCATGGGAGAAAATAATACTGTTGATGGGTGTCTGGTCAGAGACATCAAGAAATAACG
CCGGAACATTAGTGCAGGCAGCTTCCACAGCAATGGCATCCTGGTCATCCAGCGGATAGTTAATGATCAG
CCCACTGACGCGTTGCGCGAGAAGATTGTGCACCGCCGCTTTACAGGCTTCGACGCCGCTTCGTTCTACC
ATCGACACCACCACGCTGGCACCCAGTTGATCGGCGCGAGATTTAATCGCCGCGACAATTTGCGACGGCG
CGTGCAGGGCCAGACTGGAGGTGGCAACGCCAATCAGCAACGACTGTTTGCCCGCCAGTTGTTGTGCCAC
GCGGTTGGGAATGTAATTCAGCTCCGCCATCGCCGCTTCCACTTTTTCCCGCGTTTTCGCAGAAACGTGG
CTGGCCTGGTTCACCACGCGGGAAACGGTCTGATAAGAGACACCGGCATACTCTGCGACATCGTATAACG
TTACTGGTTTCACATTCACCACCCTGAATTGACTCTCTTCCGGGCGCTATCATGCCATACCGCGAAAGGT
TTTGCGCCATTCGATGGTGTCCGGGATCTCGACGCTCTCCCTTATGCGACTCCTGCATTAGGAAGCAGCC
CAGTAGTAGGTTGAGGCCGTTGAGCACCGCCGCCGCAAGGAATGGTGCATGCAAGGAGATGGCGCCCAAC
AGTCCCCCGGCCACGGGGCCTGCCACCATACCCACGCCGAAACAAGCGCTCATGAGCCCGAAGTGGCGAG
CCCGATCTTCCCCATCGGTGATGTCGGCGATATAGGCGCCAGCAACCGCACCTGTGGCGCCGGTGATGCC
GGCCACGATGCGTCCGGCGTAGAGGATCGAGATCTCGATCCCGCGAAATTAATACGACTCACTATAGGGG
AATTGTGAGCGGATAACAATTCCCCACTAGTAATAATTTTGTTTAACTTTAAGAAGGAGATATACCATGG
AAACTGAAGAAGGTAAACTGGTAATCTGGATTAACGGCGATAAAGGCTATAACGGTCTCGCTGAAGTCGG
TAAGAAATTCGAGAAAGATACCGGAATTAAAGTCACCGTTGAGCATCCGGATAAACTGGAAGAGAAATTC
CCACAGGTTGCGGCAACTGGCGATGGCCCTGACATTATCTTCTGGGCACACGACCGCTTTGGTGGCTACG
CTCAATCTGGCCTGTTGGCTGAAATCACCCCGGACAAAGCGTTCCAGGACAAGCTGTATCCGTTTACCTG
GGATGCCGTACGTTACAACGGCAAGCTGATTGCTTACCCGATCGCTGTTGAAGCGTTATCGCTGATTTAT
AACAAAGACCTGCTGCCGAACCCGCCAAAAACCTGGGAAGAGATCCCGGCGCTGGATAAAGAACTGAAAG
CGAAAGGTAAGAGCGCCCTGATGTTCAACCTGCAAGAACCGTACTTCACCTGGCCGCTGATTGCTGCTGA
CGGGGGTTATGCGTTCAAGTATGAAAACGGCAAGTACGACATTAAAGACGTGGGCGTGGATAACGCTGGC
GCGAAAGCGGGTCTGACCTTCCTGGTTGACCTGATTAAAAACAAACACATGAATGCAGACACCGATTACT
CCATCGCAGAAGCTGCCTTTAATAAAGGCGAAACAGCGATGACCATCAACGGCCCGTGGGCATGGTCCAA
CATCGACACCAGCAAAGTGAATTATGGTGTAACGGTACTGCCGACCTTCAAGGGTCAACCATCCAAACCG
TTCGTTGGCGTGCTGAGCGCAGGTATTAACGCCGCCAGTCCGAACAAAGAGCTGGCAAAAGAGTTCCTCG
AAAACTATCTGCTGACTGATGAAGGTCTGGAAGCGGTTAATAAAGACAAACCGCTGGGTGCCGTAGCGCT
GAAGTCTTACGAGGAAGAGTTGGCGAAAGATCCACGTATTGCCGCCACGATGGAAAACGCCCAGAAAGGT
GAAATCATGCCGAACATCCCGCAGATGTCCGCTTTCTGGTATGCCGTGCGTACTGCGGTGATCAACGCCG
CCAGCGGTCGTCAGACTGTCGATGAAGCCCTTAAAGACGCGCAGACTGGTACCGGCAGCGGCCTGGAAGT
TCTGTTCCAGGGGCCCCATATGCTCGAGCCCATTGACAAACCTTCAGATTCTCTCAGTATAGGGAACGGT
GATAATTCCCAGCAGATATCTAACAGTGATACGCCTTCACCACCACCTGGTTTGTCAAAATCCAATCCAG
TCATCCCCATCAGTTCATCCAATCACAGTGCACGGTCCCCTTTTGAAGGGGCAGTAACAGAGTCACAGTC
GTTATTCTCAGACAATTTTCGCCATCCCAACCCTATCCCAAGTGGGCTTCCTCCTTTCCCCAGCTCCCCA
CAGACATCCAGTGACTGGCCTACAGCACCAGAACCACAGAGCCTCTTCACATCATTGGGTTTTGATCCCT
TCGATGTCACTCGAAAAGCCTTAGCAGACCTGATTGAGAAGGAACTGTCCGTTCAAGACCAACCTTCCCT
TTCGCCCACATCTCTTCAGAACTCCTCTTCACACACTACAACCGCCAAAGGTCCAGGCTCTGGATTCCTG
CATCCTGCTGCAGCTACAAATGCCAATTCTCTCAATAGTACCTTTTCAGTCTTGCCCCAGAGGTTCCCTC
AATTTCAGCAGCACCGAGCGGTTTATAATTCATTCAGTTTTCCAGGCCAGGCAGCCCGCTATCCTTGGAT
GGCCTTTCCACGCAATAGCATCATGCACTTGAACCACACAGCAAACCCCACCTCAAATAGTAATTTCTTG
GACTTGAATCTCCCGCCACAGCACAACACAGGTCTGGGAGGGATCCCTGTAGCAGGGGAAGAAGAGGTGA
AGGTTTCGACCATGCCACTGTCAACCTCTTCCCATTCATTACAACAAGGACAGCAGCCTACAAGTCTCCA
CACTACTGTGGCCGCTAGCGGCATGCAGTACAAACTTATCCTGAACGGTAAAACCCTGAAAGGTGAAACC
ACCACCGAAGCTGTTGACGCTGCTACCGCGGAAAAAGTTTTCAAACAGTACGCTAACGACAACGGTGTTG
ACGGTGAATGGACCTACGACGACGCTACCAAAACCTACACCGTAACGGAAGGTCATCATCACCATCACCA
CTAAGTTGGCTGCTGCCACCCGCTGAGCAATAACTAGCATAACCCCTTGGGGCCTCTAAACGGGTCTTGA
GGGGTTTTTTGCTGAAAGGAGGAACTATATCCGGATATCCCGCAAGAGGCCCGGCAGTACCGGCATAACC
AAGCCTATGCCTACAGCATCCAGGGTGACGGTGCCGAGGATGACGATGAGCGCATTGTTAGATTTCATAC
ACGGTGCCTGACTGCGTTAGCAATTTAACTGTGATAAACTACCGCATTAAAGCTTATCGATGATAAGCTG
TCAAACATGAGAA
Features (pLannotate 1.2.2; 21 found; start..end, strand, type, name):
    104..208     +  promoter       AmpR promoter: bla
    209..1069    +  CDS            AmpR: β-lactamase; bla; confers resistance to ampicillin, carbenicillin, and related antibiotics
   1240..1828    +  rep_origin     ori: high-copy-number ColE1/pMB1/pBR322/pUC origin of replication
   2014..2156    -  misc_feature   bom: basis of mobility region from pBR322
   2258..2449    -  CDS            rop: Rop protein, which maintains plasmids at low copy number; rop
   2466..2846    +  CDS            YPB1_ECOLX: Protein predicted: Swiss-Prot protein existence level 4. From Escherichia coli.
   3088..3712    -  CDS            TcR (fragment): tetracycline efflux protein; tet; confers resistance to tetracycline
   3727..3748    -  protein_bind   CAP binding site: CAP binding activates transcription in the presence of cAMP. E. coli catabolite activator protein
   3761..4843    -  CDS            lacI: lac repressor; lacI; The lac repressor binds to the lac operator to inhibit transcription in E. coli. This inhibition can be relieved by adding lactose or isopropyl-β-D-thiogalactopyranoside (IPTG).
   4844..4921    -  promoter       lacI promoter: lacI
   4929..5208    -  CDS            TcR (fragment): tetracycline efflux protein; tet; confers resistance to tetracycline
   5230..5248    +  promoter       T7 promoter: promoter for bacteriophage T7 RNA polymerase
   5249..5273    +  protein_bind   lac operator: The lac repressor binds to the lac operator to inhibit transcription in E. coli. This inhibition can be relieved by adding lactose or isopropyl-β-D-thiogalactopyranoside (IPTG). lac repressor encoded by lacI
   5288..5310    +  RBS            RBS: efficient ribosome binding site from bacteriophage T7 gene 10 (Olins and Rangwala, 1989)
   5321..6417    +  CDS            MBP (fragment): maltose binding protein from E. coli; malE (mutated); This version of the gene does not encode a signal sequence, so MBP will remain in the cytosol.
   6469..7293    +  CDS            CNOT4 (fragment): CNOT4_HUMAN - Also known as NOT4. Experimental evidence at protein level: Swiss-Prot protein existence level 1. Has E3 ubiquitin ligase activity, promoting ubiquitination and degradation of target proteins (PubMed:11823428, PubMed:22159038, PubMed:26575292). Involved in activation of the JAK/STAT pathway (PubMed:11823428, PubMed:22159038). Catalyzes ubiquitination of methylated RBM15 (PubMed:26575292). Plays a role in quality control of translation of mitochondrial outer membrane-localized mRNA (PubMed:29861391). As part of the PINK1-regulated signaling, upon mitochondria damage, ubiquitinates
   7309..7466    +  CDS            GB1 (fragment): B1 domain of Streptococcal protein G effective as a solubilizing fusion partner (Cheng and Patel, 2004)
   7494..7510    +  CDS            SET1 (fragment): solubility-enhancement tag derived from T7 phage gene 10B
   7524..7571    +  terminator     T7 terminator: transcription terminator for bacteriophage T7 RNA polymerase
   7594..7698    -  CDS            TcR (fragment): tetracycline efflux protein; tet; confers resistance to tetracycline
   7746..7774    -  promoter       tet promoter: E. coli promoter for tetracycline efflux protein gene
