[The description below was written by a language model from this plasmid's Addgene catalogue record and pLannotate feature annotations shown in this document.]
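Description:
pnEA-NpM-HsNot4_275-575-del377-402-GB1His6_AG is a 7.8 kb bacterial expression plasmid for producing a fragment of human CNOT4 (NOT4), an E3 ubiquitin ligase associated with the CCR4-NOT complex, as a doubly tagged fusion protein in E. coli. The catalogue lists the backbone as unknown, but the annotated features show a pBR322/pET-style architecture. It has a ColE1/pMB1-type origin with the bom site and the rop gene, which fits the stated low copy number. It also carries a β-lactamase cassette for ampicillin selection and remnants of the tetracycline resistance gene and its promoter, interrupted by the expression cassette and lacI.

Expression is driven by a T7 promoter followed by a lac operator and the phage T7 gene 10 ribosome binding site. A plasmid-borne lacI supplies repressor, so transcription depends on T7 RNA polymerase and is IPTG-inducible. The open reading frame begins with a cytosolic maltose binding protein lacking its signal sequence. This is followed by the CNOT4 segment covering residues 275–575 with an internal deletion, then the GB1 solubility domain of streptococcal protein G. According to the name, a C-terminal His6 tag comes next, although it is not annotated as such. A short hit labelled as a SET1 fragment lies in that region, and a T7 terminator closes the cassette.

The record is inconsistent about the deletion: the plasmid name gives del377-402, whereas the purpose and insert fields give del307-402. The annotated CNOT4 span of about 825 nt is closer to the smaller deletion, but the boundaries should be checked against the sequence. The depositor sequence may also be theoretical. Residue numbering follows CNOT4 isoform 1. The construct comes from work on a CAF40-binding motif in metazoan NOT4, which suggests use in recombinant protein production for interaction studies.
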