Addgene plasmid #148785: pnEA-NpM-HsNot4_275-575-del377-402-GB1His6_AG
Purpose: E. coli of HsNot4_275-575-del307-402
Depositing lab: Elisa Izaurralde. Depositing organization: Max Planck Institute for Developmental Biology. Publication: A conserved CAF40-binding motif in metazoan NOT4 mediates association with the CCR4-NOT complex. Keskeny C, Raisch T, Sgromo A, Igreja C, Bhandari D, Weichenrieder O, Izaurralde E. Genes Dev. 2019 Feb 1;33(3-4):236-252. doi: 10.1101/gad.320952.118. Epub 2019 Jan 28. PubMed 30692204.
Backbone
  Vector backbone: Unknown
  Vector type: Bacterial Expression
Growth in bacteria
  Bacterial resistance: Ampicillin, 100 μg/mL
  Growth temperature: 37°C
  Growth strain: DH5alpha
  Copy number: Low Copy
Gene/Insert
  Gene/Insert name: HsNot4_275-575-del307-402
  Species: H. sapiens (human)
  Entrez Gene: CNOT4 (a.k.a. CLONE243, NOT4, NOT4H)
  Cloning method: Unknown
Terms and licenses: Academic/Nonprofit Terms; Industry Terms: Not Available to Industry
Depositor comments: sequence given by variant 4 NCBI: NM_001190848.1 or Uniprot.: isoform 1 O95628-1 Plasmids from this collection were made available to the research community and donated after the lab closed. Please note that the sequence provided by the depositing laboratory may be theoretical/predicted or based on Sanger sequencing results. There may be discrepancies between sequencing results obtained by Addgene and the depositor sequence. If an Addgene verified sequence is not available, please contact before placing your order to request that our lab fully sequence the plasmid.
How to cite: pnEA-NpM-HsNot4_275-575-del377-402-GB1His6_AG was a gift from Elisa Izaurralde (Addgene plasmid # 148785 ; http://n2t.net/addgene:148785 ; RRID:Addgene_148785)
